LOCUS       Exported 8323 bp ds-DNA circular SYN 13-MAY-2021
DEFINITION  3rd generation lentiviral gRNA plasmid targeting human MAPK10.
ACCESSION   .
VERSION     .
KEYWORDS    MAPK10 gRNA (BRDN0001146535)
SOURCE      synthetic DNA construct
  ORGANISM  synthetic DNA construct
REFERENCE   1 (bases 1 to 8323)
  AUTHORS   Doench JG, Fusi N, Sullender M, Hegde M, Vaimberg EW, Donovan KF,
            Smith I, Tothova Z, Wilen C, Orchard R, Virgin HW, Listgarten J,
            Root DE
  TITLE     Optimized sgRNA design to maximize activity and minimize off-target
            effects of CRISPR-Cas9.
  JOURNAL   Nat Biotechnol. 2016 Jan 18. doi: 10.1038/nbt.3437.
  PUBMED    26780180
REFERENCE   2 (bases 1 to 8323)
  AUTHORS   .
  TITLE     Direct Submission
  JOURNAL   Exported May 13, 2021 from SnapGene Server 1.1.58
            http://www.snapgene.com
FEATURES             Location/Qualifiers
     source          1..8323
                     /organism="synthetic DNA construct"
                     /mol_type="other DNA"
     promoter        87..1265
                     /label=EF-1-alpha promoter
                     /note="strong constitutive promoter for human elongation
                     factor EF-1-alpha"
     intron          318..1256
                     /label=EF-1-alpha intron A
                     /note="intron upstream of the start codon of human
                     EF-1-alpha"
     primer_bind     1213..1233
                     /label=EF1a-F
                     /note="Human elongation factor-1a promoter, forward primer"
     CDS             1278..1877
                     /codon_start=1
                     /gene="pac from Streptomyces alboniger"
                     /product="puromycin N-acetyltransferase"
                     /label=PuroR
                     /note="confers resistance to puromycin"
                     /translation="MTEYKPTVRLATRDDVPRAVRTLAAAFADYPATRHTVDPDRHIER
                     VTELQELFLTRVGLDIGKVWVADDGAAVAVWTTPESVEAGAVFAEIGPRMAELSGSRLA
                     AQQQMEGLLAPHRPKEPAWFLATVGVSPDHQGKGLGSAVVLPGVEAAERAGVPAFLETS
                     APRNLPFYERLGFTVTADVEVPEGPRTWCMTRKPGA"
     primer_bind     complement(1278..1297)
                     /label=Puro-R
                     /note="Puromycin resistance gene, reverse primer. Also
                     called puro-variant-R"
     primer_bind     1774..1794
                     /label=Puro-F
                     /note="Puromycin resistance gene, forward primer"
     misc_feature    1893..2481
                     /label=WPRE
                     /note="woodchuck hepatitis virus posttranscriptional
                     regulatory element"
     primer_bind     complement(1946..1966)
                     /label=WPRE-R
                     /note="WPRE, reverse primer"
     CDS             complement(2364..2375)
                     /codon_start=1
                     /product="Factor Xa recognition and cleavage site"
                     /label=Factor Xa site
                     /translation="IEGR"
     LTR             2553..2786
                     /label=3' LTR (Delta-U3)
                     /note="self-inactivating 3' long terminal repeat (LTR) from
                     HIV-1"
     polyA_signal    2864..2985
                     /label=SV40 poly(A) signal
                     /note="SV40 polyadenylation signal"
     primer_bind     complement(2901..2920)
                     /label=SV40pA-R
                     /note="SV40 polyA, reverse primer"
     primer_bind     2955..2974
                     /label=EBV-rev
                     /note="SV40 polyA terminator, reverse primer"
     rep_origin      3025..3160
                     /label=SV40 ori
                     /note="SV40 origin of replication"
     primer_bind     3087..3106
                     /label=SV40pro-F
                     /note="SV40 promoter/origin, forward primer"
     primer_bind     complement(3180..3199)
                     /label=T7
                     /note="T7 promoter, forward primer"
     promoter        complement(3181..3199)
                     /label=T7 promoter
                     /note="promoter for bacteriophage T7 RNA polymerase"
     primer_bind     complement(3209..3226)
                     /label=M13 Forward
                     /note="In lacZ gene. Also called M13-F20 or M13 (-21)
                     Forward"
     primer_bind     complement(3209..3225)
                     /label=M13 fwd
                     /note="common sequencing primer, one of multiple similar
                     variants"
     primer_bind     complement(3218..3240)
                     /label=M13/pUC Forward
                     /note="In lacZ gene"
     rep_origin      3367..3822
                     /direction=RIGHT
                     /label=f1 ori
                     /note="f1 bacteriophage origin of replication; arrow
                     indicates direction of (+) strand synthesis"
     primer_bind     complement(3454..3473)
                     /label=F1ori-R
                     /note="F1 origin, reverse primer"
     primer_bind     3664..3685
                     /label=F1ori-F
                     /note="F1 origin, forward primer"
     promoter        3848..3952
                     /gene="bla"
                     /label=AmpR promoter
     CDS             3953..4813
                     /codon_start=1
                     /gene="bla"
                     /product="beta-lactamase"
                     /label=AmpR
                     /note="confers resistance to ampicillin, carbenicillin, and
                     related antibiotics"
                     /translation="MSIQHFRVALIPFFAAFCLPVFAHPETLVKVKDAEDQLGARVGYI
                     ELDLNSGKILESFRPEERFPMMSTFKVLLCGAVLSRIDAGQEQLGRRIHYSQNDLVEYS
                     PVTEKHLTDGMTVRELCSAAITMSDNTAANLLLTTIGGPKELTAFLHNMGDHVTRLDRW
                     EPELNEAIPNDERDTTMPVAMATTLRKLLTGELLTLASRQQLIDWMEADKVAGPLLRSA
                     LPAGWFIADKSGAGERGSRGIIAALGPDGKPSRIVVIYTTGSQATMDERNRQIAEIGAS
                     LIKHW"
     primer_bind     complement(4171..4190)
                     /label=Amp-R
                     /note="Ampicillin resistance gene, reverse primer"
     rep_origin      4984..5572
                     /direction=RIGHT
                     /label=ori
                     /note="high-copy-number ColE1/pMB1/pBR322/pUC origin of
                     replication"
     primer_bind     5473..5492
                     /label=pBR322ori-F
                     /note="pBR322 origin, forward primer"
     primer_bind     5726..5743
                     /label=L4440
                     /note="L4440 vector, forward primer"
     protein_bind    5860..5881
                     /label=CAP binding site
                     /bound_moiety="E. coli catabolite activator protein"
                     /note="CAP binding activates transcription in the presence
                     of cAMP."
     promoter        5896..5926
                     /label=lac promoter
                     /note="promoter for the E. coli lac operon"
     protein_bind    5934..5950
                     /label=lac operator
                     /bound_moiety="lac repressor encoded by lacI"
                     /note="The lac repressor binds to the lac operator to
                     inhibit transcription in E. coli. This inhibition can be
                     relieved by adding lactose or
                     isopropyl-beta-D-thiogalactopyranoside (IPTG)."
     primer_bind     5939..5961
                     /label=M13/pUC Reverse
                     /note="In lacZ gene"
     primer_bind     5958..5974
                     /label=M13 rev
                     /note="common sequencing primer, one of multiple similar
                     variants"
     primer_bind     5958..5974
                     /label=M13 Reverse
                     /note="In lacZ gene. Also called M13-rev"
     primer_bind     5993..6013
                     /label=T3
                     /note="T3 promoter, forward primer"
     promoter        5995..6013
                     /label=T3 promoter
                     /note="promoter for bacteriophage T3 RNA polymerase"
     promoter        6041..6267
                     /label=RSV promoter
                     /note="Rous sarcoma virus enhancer/promoter"
     LTR             6268..6448
                     /label=5' LTR (truncated)
                     /note="truncated 5' long terminal repeat (LTR) from HIV-1"
     misc_feature    6495..6620
                     /label=HIV-1 Psi
                     /note="packaging signal of human immunodeficiency virus
                     type 1"
     misc_feature    7113..7346
                     /label=RRE
                     /note="The Rev response element (RRE) of HIV-1 allows for
                     Rev-dependent mRNA export from the nucleus to the
                     cytoplasm."
     CDS             7531..7575
                     /codon_start=1
                     /product="antigenic peptide corresponding to amino acids
                     655 to 669 of the HIV envelope protein gp41 (Lutje Hulsik
                     et al., 2013)"
                     /label=gp41 peptide
                     /note="recognized by the 2H10 single-chain llama nanobody"
                     /translation="KNEQELLELDKWASL"
     promoter        7753..7993
                     /label=U6 promoter
                     /note="RNA polymerase III promoter for human U6 snRNA"
     primer_bind     7753..7773
                     /label=hU6-F
                     /note="Human U6 promoter, forward primer"
     primer_bind     7924..7943
                     /label=LKO.1 5'
                     /note="Human U6 promoter, forward primer"
     misc_RNA        8023..8098
                     /label=gRNA scaffold
                     /note="guide RNA scaffold for the Streptococcus pyogenes
                     CRISPR/Cas9 system"
     misc_feature    8154..8271
                     /label=cPPT/CTS
                     /note="central polypurine tract and central termination
                     sequence of HIV-1"
ORIGIN
        1 cccgggtgca aagatggata aagttttaaa cagagaggaa tctttgcagc taatggacct
       61 tctaggtctt gaaaggagtg ggaattggct ccggtgcccg tcagtgggca gagcgcacat
      121 cgcccacagt ccccgagaag ttggggggag gggtcggcaa ttgatccggt gcctagagaa
      181 ggtggcgcgg ggtaaactgg gaaagtgatg tcgtgtactg gctccgcctt tttcccgagg
      241 gtgggggaga accgtatata agtgcagtag tcgccgtgaa cgttcttttt cgcaacgggt
      301 ttgccgccag aacacaggta agtgccgtgt gtggttcccg cgggcctggc ctctttacgg
      361 gttatggccc ttgcgtgcct tgaattactt ccacctggct gcagtacgtg attcttgatc
      421 ccgagcttcg ggttggaagt gggtgggaga gttcgaggcc ttgcgcttaa ggagcccctt
      481 cgcctcgtgc ttgagttgag gcctggcctg ggcgctgggg ccgccgcgtg cgaatctggt
      541 ggcaccttcg cgcctgtctc gctgctttcg ataagtctct agccatttaa aatttttgat
      601 gacctgctgc gacgcttttt ttctggcaag atagtcttgt aaatgcgggc caagatctgc
      661 acactggtat ttcggttttt ggggccgcgg gcggcgacgg ggcccgtgcg tcccagcgca
      721 catgttcggc gaggcggggc ctgcgagcgc ggccaccgag aatcggacgg gggtagtctc
      781 aagctggccg gcctgctctg gtgcctggcc tcgcgccgcc gtgtatcgcc ccgccctggg
      841 cggcaaggct ggcccggtcg gcaccagttg cgtgagcgga aagatggccg cttcccggcc
      901 ctgctgcagg gagctcaaaa tggaggacgc ggcgctcggg agagcgggcg ggtgagtcac
      961 ccacacaaag gaaaagggcc tttccgtcct cagccgtcgc ttcatgtgac tccacggagt
     1021 accgggcgcc gtccaggcac ctcgattagt tctcgagctt ttggagtacg tcgtctttag
     1081 gttgggggga ggggttttat gcgatggagt ttccccacac tgagtgggtg gagactgaag
     1141 ttaggccagc ttggcacttg atgtaattct ccttggaatt tgcccttttt gagtttggat
     1201 cttggttcat tctcaagcct cagacagtgg ttcaaagttt ttttcttcca tttcaggtgt
     1261 cgtgacgtac ggccaccatg accgagtaca agcccacggt gcgcctcgcc acccgcgacg
     1321 acgtccccag ggccgtacgc accctcgccg ccgcgttcgc cgactacccc gccacgcgcc
     1381 acaccgtcga tccggaccgc cacatcgagc gggtcaccga gctgcaagaa ctcttcctca
     1441 cgcgcgtcgg gctcgacatc ggcaaggtgt gggtcgcgga cgacggcgcc gccgtggcgg
     1501 tctggaccac gccggagagc gtcgaagcgg gggcggtgtt cgccgagatc ggcccgcgca
     1561 tggccgagtt gagcggttcc cggctggccg cgcagcaaca gatggaaggc ctcctggcgc
     1621 cgcaccggcc caaggagccc gcgtggttcc tggccaccgt cggagtctcg cccgaccacc
     1681 agggcaaggg tctgggcagc gccgtcgtgc tccccggagt ggaggcggcc gagcgcgccg
     1741 gggtgcccgc cttcctggag acctccgcgc cccgcaacct ccccttctac gagcggctcg
     1801 gcttcaccgt caccgccgac gtcgaggtgc ccgaaggacc gcgcacctgg tgcatgaccc
     1861 gcaagcccgg tgcctgaacg cgttaagtcg acaatcaacc tctggattac aaaatttgtg
     1921 aaagattgac tggtattctt aactatgttg ctccttttac gctatgtgga tacgctgctt
     1981 taatgccttt gtatcatgct attgcttccc gtatggcttt cattttctcc tccttgtata
     2041 aatcctggtt gctgtctctt tatgaggagt tgtggcccgt tgtcaggcaa cgtggcgtgg
     2101 tgtgcactgt gtttgctgac gcaaccccca ctggttgggg cattgccacc acctgtcagc
     2161 tcctttccgg gactttcgct ttccccctcc ctattgccac ggcggaactc atcgccgcct
     2221 gccttgcccg ctgctggaca ggggctcggc tgttgggcac tgacaattcc gtggtgttgt
     2281 cggggaaatc atcgtccttt ccttggctgc tcgcctgtgt tgccacctgg attctgcgcg
     2341 ggacgtcctt ctgctacgtc ccttcggccc tcaatccagc ggaccttcct tcccgcggcc
     2401 tgctgccggc tctgcggcct cttccgcgtc ttcgccttcg ccctcagacg agtcggatct
     2461 ccctttgggc cgcctccccg cgtcgacttt aagaccaatg acttacaagg cagctgtaga
     2521 tcttagccac tttttaaaag aaaagggggg actggaaggg ctaattcact cccaacgaag
     2581 acaagatctg ctttttgctt gtactgggtc tctctggtta gaccagatct gagcctggga
     2641 gctctctggc taactaggga acccactgct taagcctcaa taaagcttgc cttgagtgct
     2701 tcaagtagtg tgtgcccgtc tgttgtgtga ctctggtaac tagagatccc tcagaccctt
     2761 ttagtcagtg tggaaaatct ctagcagtac gtatagtagt tcatgtcatc ttattattca
     2821 gtatttataa cttgcaaaga aatgaatatc agagagtgag aggaacttgt ttattgcagc
     2881 ttataatggt tacaaataaa gcaatagcat cacaaatttc acaaataaag catttttttc
     2941 actgcattct agttgtggtt tgtccaaact catcaatgta tcttatcatg tctggctcta
     3001 gctatcccgc ccctaactcc gcccatcccg cccctaactc cgcccagttc cgcccattct
     3061 ccgccccatg gctgactaat tttttttatt tatgcagagg ccgaggccgc ctcggcctct
     3121 gagctattcc agaagtagtg aggaggcttt tttggaggcc tagggacgta cccaattcgc
     3181 cctatagtga gtcgtattac gcgcgctcac tggccgtcgt tttacaacgt cgtgactggg
     3241 aaaaccctgg cgttacccaa cttaatcgcc ttgcagcaca tccccctttc gccagctggc
     3301 gtaatagcga agaggcccgc accgatcgcc cttcccaaca gttgcgcagc ctgaatggcg
     3361 aatgggnnnn nnnnnnnnnn nnnnnnnnnn nnnnnnnnnn nnnnnnnnnn nnnnnnnnnn
     3421 nnnnnnnnnn nnnnnnnnnn nnnnnnnnnn nnnnnnnnnn nnnnnnnnnn nnnnnnnnnn
     3481 nnnnnnnnnn cnnnnnnnnn nnnnnnnnnn nnnnnnnnnn nnnnnnnnnn nnnnnnnnnn
     3541 nnnnnnnnnn nnnnnnnnnn nnnnnnnnnn nnnnnnnnnn nnannnnnnn nnnnnnnnnn
     3601 nnnnnnnnnn nnnnnnnnnn nnnnnnnnnn nncctttgac gttggagtcc acgttcttta
     3661 atagtggact cttgttccaa actggaacaa cactcaaccc tatctcggtc tattcttttg
     3721 atttataagg gattttgccg atttcggcct attggttaaa aaatgagctg atttaacaaa
     3781 aatttaacgc gaattttaac aaaatattaa cgcttacaat ttaggtggca cttttcgggg
     3841 aaatgtgcgc ggaaccccta tttgtttatt tttctaaata cattcaaata tgtatccgct
     3901 catgagacaa taaccctgat aaatgcttca ataatattga aaaaggaaga gtatgagtat
     3961 tcaacatttc cgtgtcgccc ttattccctt ttttgcggca ttttgccttc ctgtttttgc
     4021 tcacccagaa acgctggtga aagtaaaaga tgctgaagat cagttgggtg cacgagtggg
     4081 ttacatcgaa ctggatctca acagcggtaa gatccttgag agttttcgcc ccgaagaacg
     4141 ttttccaatg atgagcactt ttaaagttct gctatgtggc gcggtattat cccgtattga
     4201 cgccgggcaa gagcaactcg gtcgccgcat acactattct cagaatgact tggttgagta
     4261 ctcaccagtc acagaaaagc atcttacgga tggcatgaca gtaagagaat tatgcagtgc
     4321 tgccataacc atgagtgata acactgcggc caacttactt ctgacaacga tcggaggacc
     4381 gaaggagcta accgcttttt tgcacaacat gggggatcat gtaactcgcc ttgatcgttg
     4441 ggaaccggag ctgaatgaag ccataccaaa cgacgagcgt gacaccacga tgcctgtagc
     4501 aatggcaaca acgttgcgca aactattaac tggcgaacta cttactctag cttcccggca
     4561 acaattaata gactggatgg aggcggataa agttgcagga ccacttctgc gctcggccct
     4621 tccggctggc tggtttattg ctgataaatc tggagccggt gagcgtgggt ctcgcggtat
     4681 cattgcagca ctggggccag atggtaagcc ctcccgtatc gtagttatct acacgacggg
     4741 gagtcaggca actatggatg aacgaaatag acagatcgct gagataggtg cctcactgat
     4801 taagcattgg taactgtcag accaagttta ctcatatata ctttagattg atttaaaact
     4861 tcatttttaa tttaaaagga tctaggtgaa gatccttttt gataatctca tgaccaaaat
     4921 cccttaacgt gagttttcgt tccactgagc gtcagacccc gtagaaaaga tcaaaggatc
     4981 ttcttgagat cctttttttc tgcgcgtaat ctgctgcttg caaacaaaaa aaccaccgct
     5041 accagcggtg gtttgtttgc cggatcaaga gctaccaact ctttttccga aggtaactgg
     5101 cttcagcaga gcgcagatac caaatactgt tcttctagtg tagccgtagt taggccacca
     5161 cttcaagaac tctgtagcac cgcctacata cctcgctctg ctaatcctgt taccagtggc
     5221 tgctgccagt ggcgataagt cgtgtcttac cgggttggac tcaagacgat agttaccgga
     5281 taaggcgcag cggtcgggct gaacgggggg ttcgtgcaca cagcccagct tggagcgaac
     5341 gacctacacc gaactgagat acctacagcg tgagctatga gaaagcgcca cgcttcccga
     5401 agggagaaag gcggacaggt atccggtaag cggcagggtc ggaacaggag agcgcacgag
     5461 ggagcttcca gggggaaacg cctggtatct ttatagtcct gtcgggtttc gccacctctg
     5521 acttgagcgt cgatttttgt gatgctcgtc aggggggcgg agcctatgga aaaacgccag
     5581 caacgcggcc tttttacggt tcctggcctt ttgctggcct tttgctcaca tgttctttcc
     5641 tgcgttatcc cctgattctg tggataaccg tattaccgcc tttgagtgag ctgataccgc
     5701 tcgccgcagc cgaacgaccg agcgcagcga gtcagtgagc gaggaagcgg aagagcgccc
     5761 aatacgcaaa ccgcctctcc ccgcgcgttg gccgattcat taatgcagct ggcacgacag
     5821 gtttcccgac tggaaagcgg gcagtgagcg caacgcaatt aatgtgagtt agctcactca
     5881 ttaggcaccc caggctttac actttatgct tccggctcgt atgttgtgtg gaattgtgag
     5941 cggataacaa tttcacacag gaaacagcta tgaccatgat tacgccaagc gcgcaattaa
     6001 ccctcactaa agggaacaaa agctggagct gcaagcttaa tgtagtctta tgcaatactc
     6061 ttgtagtctt gcaacatggt aacgatgagt tagcaacatg ccttacaagg agagaaaaag
     6121 caccgtgcat gccgattggt ggaagtaagg tggtacgatc gtgccttatt aggaaggcaa
     6181 cagacgggtc tgacatggat tggacgaacc actgaattgc cgcattgcag agatattgta
     6241 tttaagtgcc tagctcgata cataaacggg tctctctggt tagaccagat ctgagcctgg
     6301 gagctctctg gctaactagg gaacccactg cttaagcctc aataaagctt gccttgagtg
     6361 cttcaagtag tgtgtgcccg tctgttgtgt gactctggta actagagatc cctcagaccc
     6421 ttttagtcag tgtggaaaat ctctagcagt ggcgcccgaa cagggacttg aaagcgaaag
     6481 ggaaaccaga ggagctctct cgacgcagga ctcggcttgc tgaagcgcgc acggcaagag
     6541 gcgaggggcg gcgactggtg agtacgccaa aaattttgac tagcggaggc tagaaggaga
     6601 gagatgggtg cgagagcgtc agtattaagc gggggagaat tagatcgcga tgggaaaaaa
     6661 ttcggttaag gccaggggga aagaaaaaat ataaattaaa acatatagta tgggcaagca
     6721 gggagctaga acgattcgca gttaatcctg gcctgttaga aacatcagaa ggctgtagac
     6781 aaatactggg acagctacaa ccatcccttc agacaggatc agaagaactt agatcattat
     6841 ataatacagt agcaaccctc tattgtgtgc atcaaaggat agagataaaa gacaccaagg
     6901 aagctttaga caagatagag gaagagcaaa acaaaagtaa gaccaccgca cagcaagcgg
     6961 ccgctgatct tcagacctgg aggaggagat atgagggaca attggagaag tgaattatat
     7021 aaatataaag tagtaaaaat tgaaccatta ggagtagcac ccaccaaggc aaagagaaga
     7081 gtggtgcaga gagaaaaaag agcagtggga ataggagctt tgttccttgg gttcttggga
     7141 gcagcaggaa gcactatggg cgcagcgtca atgacgctga cggtacaggc cagacaatta
     7201 ttgtctggta tagtgcagca gcagaacaat ttgctgaggg ctattgaggc gcaacagcat
     7261 ctgttgcaac tcacagtctg gggcatcaag cagctccagg caagaatcct ggctgtggaa
     7321 agatacctaa aggatcaaca gctcctgggg atttggggtt gctctggaaa actcatttgc
     7381 accactgctg tgccttggaa tgctagttgg agtaataaat ctctggaaca gatttggaat
     7441 cacacgacct ggatggagtg ggacagagaa attaacaatt acacaagctt aatacactcc
     7501 ttaattgaag aatcgcaaaa ccagcaagaa aagaatgaac aagaattatt ggaattagat
     7561 aaatgggcaa gtttgtggaa ttggtttaac ataacaaatt ggctgtggta tataaaatta
     7621 ttcataatga tagtaggagg cttggtaggt ttaagaatag tttttgctgt actttctata
     7681 gtgaatagag ttaggcaggg atattcacca ttatcgtttc agacccacct cccaaccccg
     7741 aggggaccca gagagggcct atttcccatg attccttcat atttgcatat acgatacaag
     7801 gctgttagag agataattag aattaatttg actgtaaaca caaagatatt agtacaaaat
     7861 acgtgacgta gaaagtaata atttcttggg tagtttgcag ttttaaaatt atgttttaaa
     7921 atggactatc atatgcttac cgtaacttga aagtatttcg atttcttggc tttatatatc
     7981 ttgtggaaag gacgaaacac cgacgttatt acagagcccc tggttttaga gctagaaata
     8041 gcaagttaaa ataaggctag tccgttatca acttgaaaaa gtggcaccga gtcggtgctt
     8101 ttttaagctt ggcgtaacta gatcttgaga caaatggcag tattcatcca caattttaaa
     8161 agaaaagggg ggattggggg gtacagtgca ggggaaagaa tagtagacat aatagcaaca
     8221 gacatacaaa ctaaagaatt acaaaaacaa attacaaaaa ttcaaaattt tcgggtttat
     8281 tacagggaca gcagagatcc actttggcgc cggctcgagg ggg
//
