[The description below was written by a language model from this plasmid's Addgene catalogue record and the feature table of its GenBank file.]
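Description:
MAPK10 gRNA (BRDN0001146535) is a third-generation lentiviral guide RNA plasmid built on the lentiGuide-Puro backbone, designed to direct Streptococcus pyogenes Cas9 to the human MAPK10 gene (also known as JNK3). The 8.3 kb circular construct is propagated in E. coli through a high-copy ColE1/pUC-type origin with ampicillin selection from the bla gene. It also carries an f1 origin and an SV40 origin and poly(A) signal in the plasmid backbone. The viral genome is transcribed in packaging cells from an RSV promoter fused to a truncated HIV-1 5' LTR, which makes expression Tat-independent. It includes the Psi packaging signal, the Rev response element for nuclear export of the unspliced RNA, a cPPT/CTS element, and a self-inactivating Delta-U3 3' LTR that disables LTR promoter activity after integration.

Two expression units lie between the LTRs. A human U6 RNA polymerase III promoter drives the MAPK10-targeting spacer fused to the S. pyogenes gRNA scaffold. Downstream, an EF-1-alpha promoter with its intron A drives puromycin N-acetyltransferase, followed by a WPRE to enhance transcript expression, allowing puromycin selection of transduced mammalian cells. The plasmid does not encode Cas9, so it must be paired with a separate Cas9 vector such as lentiCas9-Blast or used in cells already expressing Cas9. It belongs to a set of human kinome guides from work on optimized sgRNA design, and is suited to knockout of MAPK10. The depositors note that the guide was designed against a GenBank reference sequence that has since been withdrawn.
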