Addgene plasmid #75982: MAPK10 gRNA (BRDN0001146535)
Purpose: 3rd generation lentiviral gRNA plasmid targeting human MAPK10
Depositing lab: John Doench & David Root. Depositing organization: Broad Institute. Publication: Optimized sgRNA design to maximize activity and minimize off-target effects of CRISPR-Cas9. Doench JG, Fusi N, Sullender M, Hegde M, Vaimberg EW, Donovan KF, Smith I, Tothova Z, Wilen C, Orchard R, Virgin HW, Listgarten J, Root DE. Nat Biotechnol. 2016 Jan 18. doi: 10.1038/nbt.3437. PubMed 26780180.
Backbone
  Vector backbone: lentiGuide-Puro
  Backbone manufacturer: Zhang Lab (Addgene plasmid # 52963)
  Vector type: Mammalian Expression, Lentiviral, CRISPR
  Selectable markers: Puromycin
Growth in bacteria
  Bacterial resistance: Ampicillin, 100 μg/mL
  Growth temperature: 37°C
  Growth strain: DH5alpha
  Copy number: High Copy
Gene/Insert
  Gene/Insert name: MAPK10 (alt name: MAPK10)
  gRNA/shRNA sequence: ACGTTATTACAGAGCCCCTG
  Species: H. sapiens (human)
  Entrez Gene: MAPK10 (a.k.a. JNK3, JNK3A, PRKM10, SAPK1b, p493F12, p54bSAPK)
  Promoter: hU6
  Cloning method: Unknown
  Sequencing primers: 5′ U6-F; 3′ pS2-R
Terms and licenses: Academic/Nonprofit Terms; Industry Terms: Not Available to Industry
Depositor comments: The gRNA was designed to target a Genbank reference sequence which has since been removed from the database. Note that this plasmid does NOT contain Cas9. It should be used in conjunction with lentiCas9-Blast (Addgene #52962) or otherwise with cell lines already expressing Cas9. Browse the full kinome gRNA library at http://www.addgene.org/pooled-library/broadgpp-human-kinome/ or visit http://www.broadinstitute.org/rnai/public/ for detailed protocols and information.
How to cite: MAPK10 gRNA (BRDN0001146535) was a gift from John Doench & David Root (Addgene plasmid # 75982 ; http://n2t.net/addgene:75982 ; RRID:Addgene_75982)
