>Addgene plasmid #75982 | MAPK10 gRNA (BRDN0001146535) | depositor partial sequence | sequence record 143442 | Target Sequence
ACGTTATTACAGAGCCCCTG
