>Addgene plasmid #75982 | MAPK10 gRNA (BRDN0001146535) | addgene partial sequence | sequence record 184951 | hU6-F
ACGTGACGTAGAAAGTAATAATTTCTTGGGTAGTTTGCAGTTTTAAAATTATGTTTTAAAATGGACTATC
ATATGCTTACCGTAACTTGAAAGTATTTCGATTTCTTGGCTTTATATATCTTGTGGAAAGGACGAAACAC
CGACGTTATTACAGAGCCCCTGGTTTTAGAGCTAGAAATAGCAAGTTAAAATAAGGCTAGTCCGTTATCA
ACTTGAAAAAGTGGCACCGAGTCGGTGCTTTTTTAAGCTTGGCGTAACTAGATCTTGAGACAAATGGCAG
TATTCATCCACAATTTTAAAAGAAAAGGGGGGATTGGGGGGTACAGTGCAGGGGAAAGAATAGTAGACAT
AATAGCAACAGACATACAAACTAAAGAATTACAAAAACAAATTACAAAAATTCAAAATTTTCGGGTTTAT
TACAGGGACAGCAGAGATCCACTTTGGCGCCGGCTCGAGGGGGCCCGGGTGCAAAGATGGATAAAGTTTT
AAACAGAGAGGAATCTTTGCAGCTAATGGACCTTCTAGGTCTTGAAAGGAGTGGGAATTGGCTCCGGTGC
CCGTCAGTGG
